>Addgene plasmid #217369 | pJBL6931 | addgene full sequence | sequence record 431668 | Addgene NGS Result
GAATTCTAAAGATCTTTGACAGCTAGCTCAGTCCTAGGTATAATACTAGTAATGCGCTCATGTTACTGAC
GCTTAAAGATAGATCACTATCGTGAAGCATGGGTCATTACGAGCCGCGCGTCTGGGCATAACTTACTTTT
GGAGATAAGTCATGCCTGATCACGTACATTTCCTTATGAGCAAAGGAGAAGAACTTTTCACTGGAGTTGT
CCCAATTCTTGTTGAATTAGATGGTGATGTTAATGGGCACAAATTTTCTGTCCGTGGAGAGGGTGAAGGT
GATGCTACAAACGGAAAACTCACCCTTAAATTTATTTGCACTACTGGAAAACTACCTGTTCCGTGGCCAA
CACTTGTCACTACTCTGACCTATGGTGTTCAATGCTTTTCCCGTTATCCGGATCACATGAAACGGCATGA
CTTTTTCAAGAGTGCCATGCCCGAAGGTTATGTACAGGAACGCACTATATCTTTCAAAGATGACGGGACC
TACAAGACGCGTGCTGAAGTCAAGTTTGAAGGTGATACCCTTGTTAATCGTATCGAGTTAAAGGGTATTG
ATTTTAAAGAAGATGGAAACATTCTTGGACACAAACTCGAGTACAACTTTAACTCACACAATGTATACAT
CACGGCAGACAAACAAAAGAATGGAATCAAAGCTAACTTCAAAATTCGCCACAACGTTGAAGATGGTTCC
GTTCAACTAGCAGACCATTATCAACAAAATACTCCAATTGGCGATGGCCCTGTCCTTTTACCAGACAACC
ATTACCTGTCGACACAATCTGTCCTTTCGAAAGATCCCAACGAAAAGCGTGACCACATGGTCCTTCTTGA
GTTTGTAACTGCTGCTGGGATTACACATGGCATGGATGAGCTCTACAAATAAGGATCCAAACTCGAGTAA
GGATCTCCAGGCATCAAATAAAACGAAAGGCTCAGTCGAAAGACTGGGCCTTTCGTTTTATCTGTTGTTT
GTCGGTGAACGCTCTCTACTAGAGTCACACTGGCTCACCTTCGGGTGGGCCTTTCTGCGTTTATACCTAG
GGTACGGTTTTGGGATCCTTACTCGAGTCTAGACTGCAGTTGATCGGGCACGTAAGAGGTTCCAACTTTC
ACCATAATGAAATAAGATCACTACCGGGCGTATTTTTTGAGTTATCGAGATTTTCAGGAGCTAAGGAAGC
TAAAATGGAGAAAAAAATCACTGGATATACCACCGTTGATATATCCCAATGGCATCGTAAAGAACATTTT
GAGGCATTTAAGTCAGTTGCTAAATGTACCTATAACCAGACCGTTCAGCTGGATATTACGGCCTTTTTAA
AGACCGTAAAGAAAAATAAGCACAAGTTTTATCCGGCCTTTATTCACATTCTTGCCCGCCTGATGAATGC
TCATCCGGAATTTCGTATGGCAATGAAAGACGGTGAGCTGGTGATATGGGATAGTGTTCACCCTTGTTAC
ACCGTTTTCCATGAGCAAACTGAAACGTTTTCATCGCTCTGGAGTGAATACCACGACGATTTCCGGCAGT
TTCTACACATATATTCGCAAGATGTGGCGTGTTACGGTGAAAACCTGGCCTATTTCCCTAAAGGGTTTAT
TGAGAATATGTTTTTCGTCTCAGCCAATCCCTGGGTGAGTTTCACCAGTTTTGATTTAAACGTGGCCAAT
ATGGACAACTTCTTCGCCCCCGTTTTCACCATGGGCAAATATTATACGCAAGGCGACAAGGTGCTGATGC
CGCTGGCGATTCAGGTTCATCATGCCGTTTGTGATGGCTTCCATGTCGGCAGAATGCTTAATGAATTACA
ACAGTACTGCGATGAGTGGCAGGGCGGGGCGTAATTTGATATCGAGCTCGCTTGGACTCCTGTTGATAGA
TCCAGTAATGACCTCAGAACTCCATCTGGATTTGTTCAGAACGCTCGGTTGCCGCCGGGCGTTTTTTATT
GGTGAGAATCCAAGCCTCCGATCAACGTCTCATTTTCGCCAAAAGTTGGCCCAGGGCTTCCCGGTATCAA
CAGGGACACCAGGATTTATTTATTCTGCGAAGTGATCTTCCGTCACAGGTATTTATTCGGCGCAAAGTGC
GTCGGGTGATGCTGCCAACTTACTGATTTAGTGTATGATGGTGTTTTTGAGGTGCTCCAGTGGCTTCTGT
TTCTATCAGCTGTCCCTCATGTTCAGCTACTGACGGGGTGGTGCGTAACGGCAAAAGCACCGCCGGACAT
CAGCGCTAGCGGAGTGTATACTGGCTTACTATGTTGGCACTGATGAGGGTGTCAGTGAAGTGCTTCATGT
GGCAGGAGAAAAAAGGCTGCACCGGTGCGTCAGCAGAATATGTGATACAGGATATATTCCGCTTCCTCGC
TCACTGACTCGCTACGCTCGGTCGTTCGACTGCGGCGAGCGGAAATGGCTTACGAACGGGGCGGAGATTT
CCTGGAAGATGCCAGGAAGATAATTAACAGGGAAGTGAGAGGGCCGCGGCAAAGCCGTTTTTCCATAGGC
TCCGCCCCCCTGACAAGCATCACGAAATCTGACGCTCAAATCAGTGGTGGCGAAACCCGACAGGACTATA
AAGATACCAGGCGTTTCCCCCTGGCGGCTCCCTCGTGCGCTCTCCTGTTCCTGCCTTTCGGTTTACCGGT
GTCATTCCGCTGTTATGGCCGCGTTTGTCTCATTCCACGCCTGACACTCAGTTCCGGGTAGGCAGTTCGC
TCCAAGCTGGACTGTATGCACGAACCCCCCGTTCAGTCCGACCGCTGCGCCTTATCCGGTAACTATCGTC
TTGAGTCCAACCCGGAAAGACATGCAAAAGCACCACTGGCAGCAGCCACTGGTAATTGATTTAGAGGAGT
TAGTCTTGAAGTCATGCGCCGGTTAAGGCTAAACTGAAAGGACAAGTTTTGGTGACTGCGCTCCTCCAAG
CCAGTTACCTCGGTTCAAAGAGTTGGTAGCTCAGAGAACCTTCGAAAAACCGCCCTGCAAGGCGGTTTTT
TCGTTTTCAGAGCAAGAGATTACGCGCAGACCAAAACGATCTCAAGAAGATCATCTTATTAATCAGATAA
AATATTTCTAGATTTCAGTGCAATTTATCTCTTCAAATGTAGCACCTGAAGTCAGCCCCATACGATATAA
GTTGTAATTCTCATGTTTGACAGCTTATCATCGATAAGCTTCCGATGGCGCGCCGAGAGGCTTTACACTT
TATGCTTCCGGCT
Features (pLannotate 1.2.2; 13 found; start..end, strand, type, name):
     16..50      +  promoter       J23119(SpeI) promoter: bacterial promoter (Registry of Standard Biological Parts BBa J23119) modified to end with an SpeI site
     51..133     +  ncRNA          ZMP-ZTP (fragment): Accession: RF01750 - ZMP/ZTP riboswitch
    176..889     +  CDS            Superfolder GFP: Superfolder GFP is a basic (constitutively fluorescent) green fluorescent protein published in 2005, derived from Aequorea victoria. It is reported to be a very rapidly-maturing weak dimer.
    925..996     +  terminator     rrnB T1 terminator: transcription terminator T1 from the E. coli rrnB gene
   1012..1039    +  terminator     T7Te terminator: phage T7 early transcription terminator
   1097..1194    +  promoter       cat promoter: promoter of the E. coli cat gene encoding chloramphenicol acetyltransferase
   1195..1854    +  CDS            CmR: chloramphenicol acetyltransferase; cat; confers resistance to chloramphenicol
   1875..1969    +  terminator     lambda t0 terminator: transcription terminator from phage lambda
   2105..2248    +  mobile_element IS1 (fragment): prokaryotic transposable element IS1
   2367..2422    -  rep_origin     RSF ori (fragment): Plasmids containing the RSF 1030 origin of replication can be propagated in E. coli cells that contain additional plasmids with compatible origins.
   2510..3055    -  rep_origin     p15A ori: Plasmids containing the medium-copy-number p15A origin of replication can be propagated in E. coli cells that contain a second plasmid with the ColE1 origin.
   3167..3191    +  promoter       tet promoter (fragment): E. coli promoter for tetracycline efflux protein gene
   3212..3233    +  promoter       lac UV5 promoter (fragment): E. coli lac promoter with an "up" mutation
