[The description below was written by a language model from this plasmid's Addgene catalogue record and pLannotate feature annotations shown in this document.]
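Description:
pJBL6931 is a small (about 3.2 kb) bacterial reporter plasmid built on a p15A backbone for use in E. coli. It replicates from the p15A origin, which the catalogue entry lists as low copy and which is compatible with ColE1-type plasmids. Selection is by chloramphenicol, through a chloramphenicol acetyltransferase gene driven by its native cat promoter and followed by the lambda t0 terminator. The annotation also picks up short fragments of IS1, an RSF origin, and tet and lac UV5 promoters. These look like backbone remnants or partial sequence matches rather than functional parts of the design.

The payload is a compact riboswitch reporter cassette. The constitutive synthetic promoter J23119 (the SpeI-ending variant) sits immediately upstream of a ZMP/ZTP-class riboswitch, which the record identifies as the wild-type Pca rhtB ZTP riboswitch. This is followed by a superfolder GFP coding sequence and tandem rrnB T1 and T7Te terminators, which insulate the cassette from downstream elements. Because transcription initiation is constitutive, differences in sfGFP fluorescence reflect the regulatory decision made by the riboswitch leader in response to its ligand, ZMP/ZTP, rather than changes in promoter activity. The record does not describe the expression platform in detail or spell out the abbreviation "Pca".

The plasmid serves as the wild-type reference reporter for measuring ZTP riboswitch activity in living bacteria. It was deposited in connection with work on how RNA folding kinetics control riboswitch sensitivity in vivo, where it would presumably be compared with variant riboswitch constructs.
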