Addgene plasmid #217369: pJBL6931
Purpose: sfGFP reporter for WT Pca rhtB ZTP riboswitch
Depositing lab: Julius Lucks. Depositing organization: Northwestern University. Publication: RNA folding kinetics control riboswitch sensitivity in vivo. Bushhouse DZ, Fu J, Lucks JB. bioRxiv 2024.03.29.587317 10.1101/2024.03.29.587317.
Backbone
  Vector backbone: p15A
Growth in bacteria
  Bacterial resistance: Chloramphenicol, 25 μg/mL
  Growth temperature: 37°C
  Growth strain: DH5alpha
  Copy number: Low Copy
Gene/Insert
  Gene/Insert name: Pca rhtB riboswitch sfGFP reporter
Terms and licenses: Academic/Nonprofit Terms; Industry Terms: Not Available to Industry
Depositor comments: Please visit https://doi.org/10.1101/2024.03.29.587317 for bioRxiv preprint.
How to cite: pJBL6931 was a gift from Julius Lucks (Addgene plasmid # 217369 ; http://n2t.net/addgene:217369 ; RRID:Addgene_217369)
